>Addgene plasmid #1649 | L4417 | depositor full sequence | sequence record 259 | Author sequence
GTTAACCTGGCTTATCGAAATTAATACGACTCACTATAGGGAGACCGGCAGATCTGATATCATCGATGAA
TTCGAGCTCCACCGCGGTGGCGGCCGCTCTAGAACTAGTGGATCCCCCGGGCATTTGTATAGTTCATCCA
TGCCATGTGTAATCCCAGCAGCTGTTACAAACTCAAGAAGGACCATGTGGTCTCTCTTTTCGTTGGGATC
TTTCGAAAGGGCAGATTGTGTGGACAGGTAATGGTTGTCTGGTAAAAGGACAGGGCCATCGCCAATTGGA
GTATTTTGTTGATAATGGTCTGCTAGTTGAACGCTTCCATCTTCAATGTTGTGTCTAATTTTGAAGTTAA
CTTTGATTCCATTCTTTTGTTTGTCTGCCATGATGTATACATTGTGTGAGTTATAGTTGTATTCCAATTT
GTGTCCAAGAATGTTTCCATCTTCTTTAAAATCAATACCTTTTAACTCGATTCTATTAACAAGGGTATCA
CCTTCAAACTTGACTTCAGCACGTGTCTTGTAGTTCCCGTCATCTTTGAAAAATATAGTTCTTTCCTGTA
CATAACCTTCGGGCATGGCACTCTTGAAAAAGTCATGCCGTTTCATATGATCTGGGTATCTTGAAAAGCA
TTGAACACCATAAGAGAAAGTAGTGACAAGTGTTGGCCATGGAACAGGTAGTTTTCCAGTAGTGCAAATA
AATTTAAGGGTAAGTTTTCCGTATGTTGCATCACCTTCACCCTCTCCACTGACAGAAAATTTGTGCCCAT
TAACATCACCATCTAATTCAACAAGAATTGGGACAACTCCAGTGAAAAGTTCTTCTCCTTTACTCATTTT
TTCTACCGGTACCCAATTCGCCCTATAGTGAGTCGTATTACGCGCGCTCACTGGCCGTCGTTTTACAACG
TCGTGACTGGGAAAACCCTGGCGTTACCCAACTTAATCGCCTTGCAGCACATCCCCCTTTCGCCAGCTGG
CGTAATAGCGAAGAGGCCCGCACCGATCGCCCTTCCCAACAGTTGCGCAGCCTGAATGGCGAATGGG
[124 nt withheld, positions 1048-1171]
C
[91 nt withheld, positions 1173-1263]
A
[49 nt withheld, positions 1265-1313]
CCTTTGACGTTGGAGTCCACGTTCTTT
[37 nt withheld, positions 1341-1377]
ACCCTATCTCGGTCTATTCTTTTGATTTATAAGGGATTTTGCCGATTTCGGCCTATTGGTTAAAAAATGA
GCTGATTTAACAAAAATTTAACGCGAATTTTAACAAAATATTAACGCTTACAATTTAGGTGGCACTTTTC
GGGGAAATGTGCGCGGAACCCCTATTTGTTTATTTTTCTAAATACATTCAAATATGTATCCGCTCATGAG
ACAATAACCCTGATAAATGCTTCAATAATATTGAAAAAGGAAGAGTATGAGTATTCAACATTTCCGTGTC
GCCCTTATTCCCTTTTTTGCGGCATTTTGCCTTCCTGTTTTTGCTCACCCAGAAACGCTGGTGAAAGTAA
AAGATGCTGAAGATCAGTTGGGTGCACGAGTGGGTTACATCGAACTGGATCTCAACAGCGGTAAGATCCT
TGAGAGTTTTCGCCCCGAAGAACGTTTTCCAATGATGAGCACTTTTAAAGTTCTGCTATGTGGCGCGGTA
TTATCCCGTATTGACGCCGGGCAAGAGCAACTCGGTCGCCGCATACACTATTCTCAGAATGACTTGGTTG
AGTACTCACCAGTCACAGAAAAGCATCTTACGGATGGCATGACAGTAAGAGAATTATGCAGTGCTGCCAT
AACCATGAGTGATAACACTGCGGCCAACTTACTTCTGACAACGATCGGAGGACCGAAGGAGCTAACCGCT
TTTTTGCACAACATGGGGGATCATGTAACTCGCCTTGATCGTTGGGAACCGGAGCTGAATGAAGCCATAC
CAAACGACGAGCGTGACACCACGATGCCTGTAGCAATGGCAACAACGTTGCGCAAACTATTAACTGGCGA
ACTACTTACTCTAGCTTCCCGGCAACAATTAATAGACTGGATGGAGGCGGATAAAGTTGCAGGACCACTT
CTGCGCTCGGCCCTTCCGGCTGGCTGGTTTATTGCTGATAAATCTGGAGCCGGTGAGCGTGGGTCTCGCG
GTATCATTGCAGCACTGGGGCCAGATGGTAAGCCCTCCCGTATCGTAGTTATCTACACGACGGGGAGTCA
GGCAACTATGGATGAACGAAATAGACAGATCGCTGAGATAGGTGCCTCACTGATTAAGCATTGGTAACTG
TCAGACCAAGTTTACTCATATATACTTTAGATTGATTTAAAACTTCATTTTTAATTTAAAAGGATCTAGG
TGAAGATCCTTTTTGATAATCTCATGACCAAAATCCCTTAACGTGAGTTTTCGTTCCACTGAGCGTCAGA
CCCCGTAGAAAAGATCAAAGGATCTTCTTGAGATCCTTTTTTTCTGCGCGTAATCTGCTGCTTGCAAACA
AAAAAACCACCGCTACCAGCGGTGGTTTGTTTGCCGGATCAAGAGCTACCAACTCTTTTTCCGAAGGTAA
CTGGCTTCAGCAGAGCGCAGATACCAAATACTGTCCTTCTAGTGTAGCCGTAGTTAGGCCACCACTTCAA
GAACTCTGTAGCACCGCCTACATACCTCGCTCTGCTAATCCTGTTACCAGTGGCTGCTGCCAGTGGCGAT
AAGTCGTGTCTTACCGGGTTGGACTCAAGACGATAGTTACCGGATAAGGCGCAGCGGTCGGGCTGAACGG
GGGGTTCGTGCACACAGCCCAGCTTGGAGCGAACGACCTACACCGAACTGAGATACCTACAGCGTGAGCT
ATGAGAAAGCGCCACGCTTCCCGAAGGGAGAAAGGCGGACAGGTATCCGGTAAGCGGCAGGGTCGGAACA
GGAGAGCGCACGAGGGAGCTTCCAGGGGGAAACGCCTGGTATCTTTATAGTCCTGTCGGGTTTCGCCACC
TCTGACTTGAGCGTCGATTTTTGTGATGCTCGTCAGGGGGGCGGAGCCTATGGAAAAACGCCAGCAACGC
GGCCTTTTTACGGTTCCTGGCCTTTTGCTGGCCTTTTGCTCACATGTTCTTTCCTGCGTTATCCCCTGAT
TCTGTGGATAACCGTATTACCGCCTTTGAGTGAGCTGATACCGCTCGCCGCAGCCGAACGACCGAGCGCA
GCGAGTCAGTGAGCGAGGAAGCGGAAGAGCGCCCAATACGCAAACCGCCTCTCCCCGCGCGTTGGCCGAT
TCATTAATGCAG
Features (pLannotate 1.2.2; 10 found; start..end, strand, type, name):
     22..40      +  promoter       T7 promoter: promoter for bacteriophage T7 RNA polymerase
     74..122     +  misc_feature   MCS (fragment): pBluescript multiple cloning site
    124..837     -  CDS            Q80R: Q80R is a fluorescent protein, derived from Aequorea victoria.
    862..880     -  promoter       T7 promoter: promoter for bacteriophage T7 RNA polymerase
    888..1043    +  CDS            lacZα (fragment): LacZα fragment of β-galactosidase; lacZ fragment
   1048..1476    +  rep_origin     f1 ori (sequence partly withheld): f1 bacteriophage origin of replication; arrow indicates direction of (+) strand synthesis
   1529..1633    +  promoter       AmpR promoter: bla
   1634..2494    +  CDS            AmpR: β-lactamase; bla; confers resistance to ampicillin, carbenicillin, and related antibiotics
   2665..3253    +  rep_origin     ori: high-copy-number ColE1/pMB1/pBR322/pUC origin of replication
   3436..3489    +  CDS            lacI (fragment): lac repressor; lacI; The lac repressor binds to the lac operator to inhibit transcription in E. coli. This inhibition can be relieved by adding lactose or isopropyl-β-D-thiogalactopyranoside (IPTG).
