[The description below was written by a language model from this plasmid's Addgene catalogue record and pLannotate feature annotations shown in this document.]
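Description:
L4417 (also recorded as pPD128.110) is a 3,489 bp plasmid from the 1999 Fire Lab Vector Kit, catalogued as a worm expression/RNAi vector. The repository lists it as an empty backbone with no insert and gives the parent backbone as unknown. However, the annotated sequence contains a GFP coding region, so it is better understood as a double-T7 RNAi vector carrying gfp sequence than as a truly empty vector. It is propagated in E. coli using a high-copy ColE1/pUC-type origin and selected with ampicillin through the β-lactamase gene and its native promoter. An f1 phage origin is also present and could allow single-stranded DNA production. Short lacZα and lacI fragments are remnants of a pBluescript-style cloning vector.

The functional core is a pair of bacteriophage T7 promoters in convergent orientation, flanking a fragment of the pBluescript multiple cloning site and an approximately 0.7 kb Aequorea victoria GFP coding sequence. The annotation tool matched this sequence to a Q80R variant, while the depositor's labels describe it as gfpN, gfpS65S and gfpC segments. Because the two T7 promoters face each other, T7 RNA polymerase transcribes both strands of the intervening sequence, and the complementary transcripts can anneal to form double-stranded RNA.

This arrangement is the standard design for making dsRNA, either in vitro or in bacteria that express T7 polymerase and are fed to C. elegans. A gfp-targeting version of this kind would typically be used to silence GFP transgenes or as an RNAi control, although the record does not state a specific purpose. No worm promoter is annotated, so GFP is not expected to be expressed as a reporter from this plasmid.
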