Addgene plasmid #1649: L4417
Purpose: (Empty Backbone)
Depositing lab: Andrew Fire. Depositing organization: Carnegie Institution for Science.
Backbone
  Vector backbone: Unknown
  Backbone size (bp): 3489
  Vector type: Worm Expression, RNAi
Growth in bacteria
  Bacterial resistance: Ampicillin, 100 μg/mL
  Growth temperature: 37°C
  Growth strain: DH5alpha
  Copy number: Unknown
Gene/Insert
  Gene/Insert name: None
  Tag / fusion protein: T7p, gfpC, gfpS65S, gfpN, T7p, lacZN, OriF1>>, OriF1<<
  Cloning method: Restriction Enzyme
Terms and licenses: Academic/Nonprofit Terms; Industry Terms: Not Available to Industry
Depositor comments: See Fire Lab Vector Kit Documentation 1999. Fire Lab Miniprep Number pPD128.110, Ligation number L4417.
How to cite: L4417 was a gift from Andrew Fire (Addgene plasmid # 1649 ; http://n2t.net/addgene:1649 ; RRID:Addgene_1649)
