>Addgene plasmid #1649 | L4417 | addgene partial sequence | sequence record 16782 | 1649_m13f20
TCTTGGGCGATTGGGTCCGGTAGAAAAATGAGTAAAGGAGAAGAACTTTTCACTGGANCCGTCNCAATTC
TTGTTGAATTAGATGGTGATGTTAATGGGCCCNAATTTTCTGTCAGTGGAGAGGGTGAAGGTGATGCAAC
ATACGGAAAACTTACCCTTAAATTTATTTGCACTACTGGAAAACTACCTGTTCCATGGCCAACACTTGTC
ACTACTTTCTCTTATGGTGTTCAATGCTTTTCAAGATACCCAGATCATATGAAACGGCATGACTTTTTCA
AGAGTGCCNTGCCCGAAGGTTATGTACAGGAAAGAACTATATTTTTCAAAGATGACGGGAACTACAAGAC
ACGTGCTGAAGTCAAGTTTGAAGGTGATACCCTTGTTAATAGAATCGAGTTAAAAGGTATTGATTTTAAA
GAAGATGGAAACATTCTTGGACACAAATTGGAATACAACTATAACTCACACAATGTATACATCATGGCAG
ACAAACAAAAGAATGGAATCAAAGTTAACTTCAAAATTAGACACAACATTGAAGATGGAAGCGTTCAACT
AGCAGACCATTATCAACAAAATACTCCAATTGGCGATGGCCCTGTCCTTTTACCAGACAACCATTACCTG
TCCACACAATCTGCCCTTTCGAAAGATCCCAACGAAAAGAGAGACCACATGGTCCTTCTTGAGTTTGTAA
CAGCTGCTGGGATTACACATGGCATGGATGAACTATACAAATGCCCGGGGGATCCACTAGTTCTAGAGCG
GCCGCCACCGCGGTGGAGCTCGAATTCATCGATGATATCAGATCTGCCGGTCTCCCTATAGTGAGTCGTA
TTAATTTCGATAAGCCAGGTTAACCTGCATTAATGAATCGGCCCACGCGCGGGGAGAGGCGGTTTGCGTA
TTGGGCCGCTCTTCCGCTTCCCTCGCTCACTGACTCGCTGCGCTCGGTCGTTCGGCTGCGGCGAGCGGGT
ATCAGCTCNCTCCAAAGGCGGNNAATACGGTTATCCACNGAAATCNGGGGANAACCGCAGGAAAAGAACA
TGTGAGCAAAAGGCCNGCNAAAAGGCCCCGNANCCGGNAAAAAGGGCCGCGGTGGTGGGGGTTTTTCCNA
NAGGCNNCCCCCCCCCTGANCNACNTTCNAAAAAANCGACNCCTCNAGTTCGAAGGGGGNNNNACCCNCC
GGGNACTNAAAGAANCCNNGGGNNTTNCCCCCNGGAAANNCCNCGGGNCCCCCCCGNTTCCCAACCNGNC
NCNTACNGGAAACCCGGCCCCCTTTTNCCNNGGGGNAAGGGGGGGCNTTCCCNACCCCCCCNNAGGATTC
CCCTCNGGGGAGGNNNNCCCCCCCC
